Addgene plasmid #63155: pME-Cas9-T2A-GFP
Purpose: Middle Entry clone for Gateway containing a zebrafish codon-optimized Cas9 flanked by 2 NLS and followed by inframe GFP. Cas9 and GFP are separated by the sequence of a T2A self-cleaving peptide.
Depositing lab: Leonard Zon. Depositing organization: Boston Children's Hospital. Publication: A CRISPR/Cas9 Vector System for Tissue-Specific Gene Disruption in Zebrafish. Ablain J, Durand EM, Yang S, Zhou Y, Zon LI. Dev Cell. 2015 Mar 4. pii: S1534-5807(15)00075-1. doi: 10.1016/j.devcel.2015.01.032. PubMed 25752963.
Backbone
  Vector backbone: pME-MCS (Tol2Kit #237)
  Backbone size w/o insert (bp): 2765
  Total vector size (bp): 7685
  Vector type: CRISPR ; Tol2 Middle Entry vector for Gateway
Growth in bacteria
  Bacterial resistance: Kanamycin, 50 μg/mL
  Growth temperature: 37°C
  Growth strain: Top10
  Copy number: Unknown
Gene/Insert
  Gene/Insert name: Cas9-T2A-GFP
  Species: D. rerio (zebrafish)
  Insert size (bp): 4984
  Cloning method: Restriction Enzyme; 5′ cloning site SalI (not destroyed); 3′ cloning site NotI (not destroyed)
  Sequencing primers: 5′ CCTACTCAGGAGAGCGTTCA; 3′ CAGGAAACAGCTATGACCAT
Resource information
  A portion of this plasmid was derived from a plasmid made by: the Chen laboratory (Jao et al., PNAS 2013).
Terms and licenses: Academic/Nonprofit Terms; Industry Terms: Not Available to Industry
Depositor comments: Reference for zebrafish codon-optimized Cas9: Jao, L.E., Wente, S.R., and Chen, W. (2013). Efficient multiplex biallelic zebrafish genome editing using a CRISPR nuclease system. Proc Natl Acad Sci U S A 110, 13904-13909.
How to cite: pME-Cas9-T2A-GFP was a gift from Leonard Zon (Addgene plasmid # 63155 ; http://n2t.net/addgene:63155 ; RRID:Addgene_63155)
