[The description below was written by a language model from this plasmid's Addgene catalogue record, the feature table of its GenBank file and pLannotate feature annotations shown in this document.]
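Description:
pME-Cas9-T2A-GFP is a Gateway middle entry clone built on the pME-MCS backbone of the Tol2Kit, intended as a building block for assembling zebrafish transgenesis vectors rather than for direct expression. It is a 7,685 bp plasmid propagated in E. coli through a high-copy ColE1/pUC-type origin and selected with kanamycin (KanR, an aminoglycoside phosphotransferase). The payload sits between attL1 and attL2 sites, which allow an LR recombination reaction to move it into a destination vector together with a 5′ entry clone supplying a promoter and a 3′ entry clone supplying a polyadenylation signal. The entry clone itself carries no eukaryotic promoter. Only T7 and T3 phage promoters from the multiple cloning site flank the insert, and rrnB T1/T2 terminators lie upstream of attL1 to insulate it from read-through in bacteria.

The insert of about 5 kb, cloned between SalI and NotI, encodes a zebrafish codon-optimized Streptococcus pyogenes Cas9 flanked by two nuclear localization signals, one near the N-terminus and one just after the Cas9 coding region. This is followed in frame by a T2A self-cleaving peptide and GFP (annotated as EGFP). Ribosomal skipping at T2A yields separate Cas9 and GFP proteins from a single transcript, so green fluorescence marks the cells expressing the nuclease. BamHI and XbaI sites separate the modules. According to the record, the clone belongs to a CRISPR/Cas9 vector system for tissue-specific gene disruption in zebrafish, in which Cas9 is placed under a tissue-restricted promoter in a Tol2 transposon-based destination vector. The short RSF ori, lacI and lacZα fragments in the automated annotation appear to be partial matches rather than functional elements.
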