LOCUS       pME-Cas9-T2A-GFP.txt.xdna 7685 bp DNA linear 2/16/2015
DEFINITION
ACCESSION
VERSION
SOURCE
  ORGANISM
COMMENT     Serial Cloner Genbank Format
COMMENT     SerialCloner_Type=DNA
COMMENT     SerialCloner_Comments=
COMMENT     SerialCloner_Ends=0,0,,0,
FEATURES             Location/Qualifiers
     misc_feature    744..749
                     /label=SalI site
                     /SerialCloner_Color=&hFF8080
                     /SerialCloner_Show=True
                     /SerialCloner_Protect=True
                     /SerialCloner_Arrow=True
     misc_feature    4905..4910
                     /label=BamHI site
                     /SerialCloner_Color=&hFF8000
                     /SerialCloner_Show=True
                     /SerialCloner_Protect=True
                     /SerialCloner_Arrow=True
     misc_feature    756..4904
                     /label=Cas9
                     /SerialCloner_Color=&hFF00FF
                     /SerialCloner_Show=True
                     /SerialCloner_Protect=True
                     /SerialCloner_Arrow=True
     misc_feature    569..668
                     /label=attL1
                     /SerialCloner_Color=&h84A4C0
                     /SerialCloner_Show=True
                     /SerialCloner_Protect=True
                     /SerialCloner_Arrow=True
     misc_feature    4911..4931
                     /label=nls2
                     /SerialCloner_Color=&h8000FF
                     /SerialCloner_Show=True
                     /SerialCloner_Protect=True
                     /SerialCloner_Arrow=True
     misc_feature    768..788
                     /label=nls1
                     /SerialCloner_Color=&h8000FF
                     /SerialCloner_Show=True
                     /SerialCloner_Protect=True
                     /SerialCloner_Arrow=True
     misc_feature    4947..5000
                     /label=T2A
                     /SerialCloner_Color=&h0000FF
                     /SerialCloner_Show=True
                     /SerialCloner_Protect=True
                     /SerialCloner_Arrow=True
     misc_feature    5001..5006
                     /label=XbaI site
                     /SerialCloner_Color=&hFF8000
                     /SerialCloner_Show=True
                     /SerialCloner_Protect=True
                     /SerialCloner_Arrow=True
     misc_feature    5007..5726
                     /label=GFP
                     /SerialCloner_Color=&h00FF00
                     /SerialCloner_Show=True
                     /SerialCloner_Protect=True
                     /SerialCloner_Arrow=True
     misc_feature    5727..5734
                     /label=NotI site
                     /SerialCloner_Color=&hFF8000
                     /SerialCloner_Show=True
                     /SerialCloner_Protect=True
                     /SerialCloner_Arrow=True
     misc_feature    5810..5909
                     /label=attL2
                     /SerialCloner_Color=&h84A4C0
                     /SerialCloner_Show=True
                     /SerialCloner_Protect=True
                     /SerialCloner_Arrow=True
     misc_feature    6079..6888
                     /label=KanR
                     /SerialCloner_Color=&h800080
                     /SerialCloner_Show=True
                     /SerialCloner_Protect=True
                     /SerialCloner_Arrow=True
ORIGIN
        1 CTTTCCTGCG TTATCCCCTG ATTCTGTGGA TAACCGTATT ACCGCCTTTG AGTGAGCTGA
       61 TACCGCTCGC CGCAGCCGAA CGACCGAGCG CAGCGAGTCA GTGAGCGAGG AAGCGGAAGA
      121 GCGCCCAATA CGCAAACCGC CTCTCCCCGC GCGTTGGCCG ATTCATTAAT GCAGCTGGCA
      181 CGACAGGTTT CCCGACTGGA AAGCGGGCAG TGAGCGCAAC GCAATTAATA CGCGTACCGC
      241 TAGCCAGGAA GAGTTTGTAG AAACGCAAAA AGGCCATCCG TCAGGATGGC CTTCTGCTTA
      301 GTTTGATGCC TGGCAGTTTA TGGCGGGCGT CCTGCCCGCC ACCCTCCGGG CCGTTGCTTC
      361 ACAACGTTCA AATCCGCTCC CGGCGGATTT GTCCTACTCA GGAGAGCGTT CACCGACAAA
      421 CAACAGATAA AACGAAAGGC CCAGTCTTCC GACTGAGCCT TTCGTTTTAT TTGATGCCTG
      481 GCAGTTCCCT ACTCTCGCGT TAACGCTAGC ATGGATGTTT TCCCAGTCAC GACGTTGTAA
      541 AACGACGGCC AGTCTTAAGC TCGGGCCCCA AATAATGATT TTATTTTGAC TGATAGTGAC
      601 CTGTTCGTTG CAACAAATTG ATGAGCAATG CTTTTTTATA ATGCCAACTT TGTACAAAAA
      661 AGCAGGCTTG TAAAACGACG GCCAGTGAGC GCGCGTAATA CGACTCACTA TAGGGCGAAT
      721 TGGGTACCGG GCCCCCCCTC GAGGTCGACG CCACCATGGC TTCTCCACCT AAGAAGAAGA
      781 GAAAGGTGGG AAGCATGGAT AAGAAGTATA GCATCGGCCT GGATATTGGA ACTAACTCCG
      841 TGGGTTGGGC AGTGATTACA GACGACTACA AGGTCCCTAG CAAGAAATTT AAGGTGCTGG
      901 GTAACACCGA CAGGCACAGC ATCAAGAAAA ATCTGATTGG AGCCCTGCTG TTCGGTTCTG
      961 GAGAGACTGC CGAAGCAACA CGCCTGAAAA GAACAGCAAG AAGGCGCTAT ACCAGAAGGA
     1021 AGAATAGAAT CTGTTACCTG CAGGAGATTT TCTCTAACGA AATGGCTAAG GTGGACGATT
     1081 CATTCTTTCA TAGGCTGGAG GAAAGTTTCC TGGTCGAGGA AGATAAGAAA CACGAGCGCC
     1141 ATCCTATCTT TGGAAACATT GTGGACGAGG TCGCCTATCA CGAAAAATAC CCAACCATCT
     1201 ATCATCTGCG CAAGAAACTG GCTGACTCTA CTGATAAAGC CGACCTGAGA CTGATCTATC
     1261 TGGCTCTGGC CCACATGATT AAGTTCAGGG GTCATTTTCT GATCGAGGGC GATCTGAACC
     1321 CCGACAATTC CGATGTGGAC AAGCTGTTCA TCCAGCTGGT CCAGATTTAC AATCAGCTGT
     1381 TTGAGGAAAA CCCTATTAAT GCTTCCAGAG TGGACGCAAA AGCTATCCTG TCAGCCAGGC
     1441 TGTCCAAGTC ACGCAGACTG GAGAACCTGA TTGCACAGCT GCCCGGAGAA AAGAGGAACG
     1501 GTCTGTTTGG AAATCTGATC GCTCTGAGTC TGGGCCTGAC TCCTAACTTC AAAAGCAATT
     1561 TTGATCTGGC TGAGGACGCC AAACTGCAGC TGTCAAAGGA CACATATGAC GATGACCTGG
     1621 ATAACCTGCT GGCACAGATC GGAGATCAGT ACGCTGACCT GTTCCTGGCT GCCAAAAATC
     1681 TGTCCGACGC AATCCTGCTG TCAGATATTC TGAGAGTGAA CAGCGAGATT ACAAAAGCAC
     1741 CTCTGAGTGC CAGCATGATC AAGAGATATG ACGAGCACCA TCAGGATCTG ACCCTGCTGA
     1801 AGGCTCTGGT CAGGCAGCAG CTGCCAGAGA AGTACAAGGA AATTTTCTTT GATCAGTCCA
     1861 AGAACGGCTA CGCCGGTTAT ATCGACGGAG GCGCATCACA GGAGGAATTC TACAAGTTTA
     1921 TCAAACCTAT TCTGGAGAAG ATGGACGGAA CTGAGGAACT GCTGGTGAAA CTGAATAGAG
     1981 AGGACCTGCT GAGGAAGCAG CGCACATTTG ATAACGGTTC CATCCCACAC CAGATTCATC
     2041 TGGGAGAGCT GCACGCTATC CTGAGGCGCC AGGAAGACTT CTACCCCTTT CTGAAAGATA
     2101 ACCGCGAGAA GATCGAAAAA ATTCTGACCT TCAGAATCCC TTACTATGTG GGTCCACTGG
     2161 CTCGCGGAAA CAGCAGATTT GCCTGGATGA CTCGCAAATC CGAGGAAACC ATTACTCCTT
     2221 GGAACTTCGA GGAAGTGGTC GATAAGGGCG CCTCTGCACA GTCCTTCATC GAGAGAATGA
     2281 CTAATTTTGA CAAAAACCTG CCCAATGAGA AAGTGCTGCC TAAGCACTCC CTGCTGTACG
     2341 AGTATTTCAC TGTCTATAAC GAACTGACAA AGGTGAAATA CGTCACCGAG GGCATGAGAA
     2401 AGCCAGCCTT CCTGTCAGGA GAGCAGAAGA AAGCAATCGT GGATCTGCTG TTTAAAACCA
     2461 ACAGGAAAGT GACTGTCAAG CAGCTGAAGG AGGACTACTT CAAGAAAATT GAATGCTTCG
     2521 ATTCCGTGGA GATCAGCGGA GTCGAAGACA GATTTAACGC AAGCCTGGGC GCTTACCACG
     2581 ATCTGCTGAA GATCATTAAG GATAAAGACT TCCTGGACAA CGAGGAAAAT GAGGATATCC
     2641 TGGAAGACAT TGTGCTGACA CTGACCCTGT TTGAGGACAG AGGAATGATC GAGGAAAGAC
     2701 TGAAAACCTA TGCTCATCTG TTCGATGACA AGGTGATGAA ACAGCTGAAG AGAAGGCGCT
     2761 ACACTGGCTG GGGTAGACTG AGCAGGAAGC TGATCAACGG CATTAGGGAT AAACAGTCAG
     2821 GAAAGACAAT CCTGGACTTT CTGAAAAGTG ATGGCTTCGC CAACCGCAAT TTTATGCAGC
     2881 TGATTCACGA TGACAGTCTG ACCTTCAAAG AGGACATCCA GAAGGCTCAG GTGTCTGGAC
     2941 AGGGCCACTC CCTGCATGAG CAGATTGCAA ACCTGGCTGG AAGCCCAGCC ATCAAGAAAG
     3001 GCATTCTGCA GACAGTGAAA ATCGTCGATG AGCTGGTGAA AGTCATGGGC CATAAGCCCG
     3061 AAAACATCGT GATTGAGATG GCTCGCGAAA ATCAGACAAC CCAGAAGGGT CAGAAGAACA
     3121 GTAGAGAGAG GATGAAAAGA ATCGAGGAAG GCATTAAGGA GCTGGGTAGC CAGATCCTGA
     3181 AAGAGCACCC AGTGGAAAAC ACACAGCTGC AGAATGAGAA GCTGTATCTG TACTATCTGC
     3241 AGAATGGAAG AGATATGTAC GTGGACCAGG AGCTGGATAT TAACAGGCTG TCTGATTACG
     3301 ACGTGGATCA TATCGTCCCC CAGAGTTTCA TCAAAGATGA CAGCATTGAC AACAAGGTGC
     3361 TGACCAGGTC CGACAAAAAC AGAGGAAAAT CAGATAATGT CCCTAGTGAG GAAGTGGTCA
     3421 AGAAAATGAA GAACTACTGG AGACAGCTGC TGAATGCCAA ACTGATCACT CAGAGGAAGT
     3481 TTGATAACCT GACAAAAGCA GAGCGCGGTG GACTGTCAGA ACTGGACAAA GCTGGATTCA
     3541 TCAAGAGGCA GCTGGTGGAA ACACGCCAGA TCACTAAACA CGTCGCACAG ATTCTGGATA
     3601 GTCGCATGAA CACAAAGTAC GATGAGAATG ACAAACTGAT CAGAGAAGTG AAGGTCATTA
     3661 CCCTGAAGAG TAAACTGGTC AGCGACTTTA GGAAAGATTT CCAGTTTTAT AAGGTCCGCG
     3721 AGATTAACAA TTATCACCAT GCCCATGACG CATACCTGAA CGCCGTGGTC GGTACCGCAC
     3781 TGATCAAGAA ATACCCAAAA CTGGAGAGCG AATTCGTGTA CGGAGACTAT AAGGTGTACG
     3841 ATGTCAGAAA AATGATCGCC AAGTCCGAGC AGGAAATTGG AAAAGCTACT GCCAAGTATT
     3901 TCTTTTACTC AAACATCATG AATTTCTTTA AGACAGAGAT CACCCTGGCC AATGGAGAAA
     3961 TCCGCAAAAG GCCCCTGATT GAGACAAACG GAGAGACAGG CGAAATCGTG TGGGACAAAG
     4021 GCAGAGATTT TGCAACCGTG AGGAAGGTCC TGAGCATGCC TCAAGTGAAT ATCGTCAAGA
     4081 AAACTGAGGT GCAGACAGGC GGTTTCTCAA AAGAAAGTAT TCTGCCAAAA CGCAACTCTG
     4141 ATAAGCTGAT CGCTAGAAAG AAAGACTGGG ACCCTAAGAA GTATGGAGGC TTTGACTCTC
     4201 CCACTGTGGC ATACTCCGTC CTGGTGGTCG CTAAGGTGGA GAAGGGCAAA AGCAAGAAAC
     4261 TGAAATCTGT CAAGGAGCTG CTGGGTATCA CAATTATGGA GAGAAGCTCT TTCGAGAAGA
     4321 ACCCAATCGA TTTTCTGGAG GCCAAAGGTT ATAAGGAAGT GAAGAAAGAC CTGATCATTA
     4381 AACTGCCCAA GTACAGTCTG TTTGAGCTGG AAAACGGCAG GAAACGCATG CTGGCAAGCG
     4441 CTGGAGAGCT GCAGAAAGGC AATGAACTGG CCCTGCCTTC TAAGTACGTG AACTTCCTGT
     4501 ATCTGGCAAG CCACTACGAG AAGCTGAAAG GATCTCCAGA GGATAACGAA CAGAAACAGC
     4561 TGTTTGTGGA GCAGCACAAG CATTATCTGG ACGAGATCAT TGAACAGATT AGCGAGTTCT
     4621 CTAAAAGAGT GATCCTGGCC GACGCAAATC TGGATAAGGT CCTGTCTGCT TACAACAAAC
     4681 ACAGAGATAA GCCCATCAGG GAGCAGGCCG AAAATATCAT TCATCTGTTC ACTCTGACAA
     4741 ACCTGGGCGC ACCTGCAGCT TTCAAGTACT TCGACACTAC AATCGATAGA AAGAGGTACA
     4801 CCTCCACTAA GGAGGTGCTG GACGCTACAC TGATCCATCA GAGTATTACC GGCCTGTACG
     4861 AAACAAGGAT TGACCTGTCT CAGCTGGGTG GCGACTCACC GGTGGGATCC CCTAAGAAGA
     4921 AGAGAAAGGT GAGGTCTGGT GGCGGAGAGG GCAGAGGCAG TCTGCTGACA TGCGGTGACG
     4981 TGGAAGAGAA TCCCGGCCCT TCTAGAATGG TGAGCAAGGG CGAAGAGCTG TTCACCGGGG
     5041 TGGTGCCCAT CCTGGTCGAG CTGGACGGCG ACGTAAACGG CCACAAGTTC AGCGTGTCCG
     5101 GCGAGGGCGA GGGCGATGCC ACCTACGGCA AGCTGACCCT GAAGTTCATC TGCACCACCG
     5161 GCAAGCTGCC CGTGCCCTGG CCCACCCTCG TGACCACCCT GACCTACGGC GTGCAGTGCT
     5221 TCAGCCGCTA CCCCGACCAC ATGAAGCAGC ACGACTTCTT CAAGTCCGCC ATGCCCGAAG
     5281 GCTACGTCCA GGAGCGCACC ATCTTCTTCA AGGACGACGG CAACTACAAG ACCCGCGCCG
     5341 AGGTGAAGTT CGAGGGCGAC ACCCTGGTGA ACCGCATCGA GCTGAAGGGC ATCGACTTCA
     5401 AGGAGGACGG CAACATCCTG GGGCACAAGC TGGAGTACAA CTACAACAGC CACAACGTCT
     5461 ATATCATGGC CGACAAGCAG AAGAACGGCA TCAAGGTGAA CTTCAAGATC CGCCACAACA
     5521 TCGAGGACGG CAGCGTGCAG CTCGCCGACC ACTACCAGCA GAACACCCCC ATCGGCGACG
     5581 GCCCCGTGCT GCTGCCCGAC AACCACTACC TGAGCACCCA GTCCGCCCTG AGCAAAGACC
     5641 CCAACGAGAA GCGCGATCAC ATGGTCCTGC TGGAGTTCGT GACCGCCGCC GGGATCACTC
     5701 TCGGCATGGA CGAGCTGTAC AAGTAAGCGG CCGCCACCGC GGTGGAGCTC CAGCTTTTGT
     5761 TCCCTTTAGT GAGGGTTAAT TGCGCGCTTG GCGTAATCAT GGTCATAGCA CCCAGCTTTC
     5821 TTGTACAAAG TTGGCATTAT AAGAAAGCAT TGCTTATCAA TTTGTTGCAA CGAACAGGTC
     5881 ACTATCAGTC AAAATAAAAT CATTATTTGC CATCCAGCTG ATATCCCCTA TAGTGAGTCG
     5941 TATTACATGG TCATAGCTGT TTCCTGGCAG CTCTGGCCCG TGTCTCAAAA TCTCTGATGT
     6001 TACATTGCAC AAGATAAAAT AATATCATCA TGAACAATAA AACTGTCTGC TTACATAAAC
     6061 AGTAATACAA GGGGTGTTAT GAGCCATATT CAACGGGAAA CGTCGAGGCC GCGATTAAAT
     6121 TCCAACATGG ATGCTGATTT ATATGGGTAT AAATGGGCTC GCGATAATGT CGGGCAATCA
     6181 GGTGCGACAA TCTATCGCTT GTATGGGAAG CCCGATGCGC CAGAGTTGTT TCTGAAACAT
     6241 GGCAAAGGTA GCGTTGCCAA TGATGTTACA GATGAGATGG TCAGACTAAA CTGGCTGACG
     6301 GAATTTATGC CTCTTCCGAC CATCAAGCAT TTTATCCGTA CTCCTGATGA TGCATGGTTA
     6361 CTCACCACTG CGATCCCCGG AAAAACAGCA TTCCAGGTAT TAGAAGAATA TCCTGATTCA
     6421 GGTGAAAATA TTGTTGATGC GCTGGCAGTG TTCCTGCGCC GGTTGCATTC GATTCCTGTT
     6481 TGTAATTGTC CTTTTAACAG CGATCGCGTA TTTCGTCTCG CTCAGGCGCA ATCACGAATG
     6541 AATAACGGTT TGGTTGATGC GAGTGATTTT GATGACGAGC GTAATGGCTG GCCTGTTGAA
     6601 CAAGTCTGGA AAGAAATGCA TAAACTTTTG CCATTCTCAC CGGATTCAGT CGTCACTCAT
     6661 GGTGATTTCT CACTTGATAA CCTTATTTTT GACGAGGGGA AATTAATAGG TTGTATTGAT
     6721 GTTGGACGAG TCGGAATCGC AGACCGATAC CAGGATCTTG CCATCCTATG GAACTGCCTC
     6781 GGTGAGTTTT CTCCTTCATT ACAGAAACGG CTTTTTCAAA AATATGGTAT TGATAATCCT
     6841 GATATGAATA AATTGCAGTT TCATTTGATG CTCGATGAGT TTTTCTAATC AGAATTGGTT
     6901 AATTGGTTGT AACACTGGCA GAGCATTACG CTGACTTGAC GGGACGGCGC AAGCTCATGA
     6961 CCAAAATCCC TTAACGTGAG TTACGCGTCG TTCCACTGAG CGTCAGACCC CGTAGAAAAG
     7021 ATCAAAGGAT CTTCTTGAGA TCCTTTTTTT CTGCGCGTAA TCTGCTGCTT GCAAACAAAA
     7081 AAACCACCGC TACCAGCGGT GGTTTGTTTG CCGGATCAAG AGCTACCAAC TCTTTTTCCG
     7141 AAGGTAACTG GCTTCAGCAG AGCGCAGATA CCAAATACTG TTCTTCTAGT GTAGCCGTAG
     7201 TTAGGCCACC ACTTCAAGAA CTCTGTAGCA CCGCCTACAT ACCTCGCTCT GCTAATCCTG
     7261 TTACCAGTGG CTGCTGCCAG TGGCGATAAG TCGTGTCTTA CCGGGTTGGA CTCAAGACGA
     7321 TAGTTACCGG ATAAGGCGCA GCGGTCGGGC TGAACGGGGG GTTCGTGCAC ACAGCCCAGC
     7381 TTGGAGCGAA CGACCTACAC CGAACTGAGA TACCTACAGC GTGAGCTATG AGAAAGCGCC
     7441 ACGCTTCCCG AAGGGAGAAA GGCGGACAGG TATCCGGTAA GCGGCAGGGT CGGAACAGGA
     7501 GAGCGCACGA GGGAGCTTCC AGGGGGAAAC GCCTGGTATC TTTATAGTCC TGTCGGGTTT
     7561 CGCCACCTCT GACTTGAGCG TCGATTTTTG TGATGCTCGT CAGGGGGGCG GAGCCTATGG
     7621 AAAAACGCCA GCAACGCGGC CTTTTTACGG TTCCTGGCCT TTTGCTGGCC TTTTGCTCAC
     7681 ATGTT
//
