Features (pLannotate 1.2.2; 17 found; start..end, strand, type, name):
      1..126     +  rep_origin     RSF ori (fragment): Plasmids containing the RSF 1030 origin of replication can be propagated in E. coli cells that contain additional plasmids with compatible origins.
    128..220     +  CDS            lacI (fragment): lac repressor; lacI; The lac repressor binds to the lac operator to inhibit transcription in E. coli. This inhibition can be relieved by adding lactose or isopropyl-β-D-thiogalactopyranoside (IPTG).
    275..302     -  terminator     rrnB T2 terminator: transcription terminator T2 from the E. coli rrnB gene
    434..477     +  terminator     rrnB T1 terminator: Escherichia coli rrnB; transcription terminator T1 from the E. coli rrnB gene
    524..560     -  CDS            lacZα (fragment): LacZα fragment of β-galactosidase; lacZ fragment
    576..675     +  protein_bind   attL1: mutant version of attL; recombination site for the Gateway® LR reaction LR Clonase™
    675..695     -  CDS            lacZα (fragment): LacZα fragment of β-galactosidase; lacZ fragment
    703..721     +  promoter       T7 promoter: promoter for bacteriophage T7 RNA polymerase
    730..757     -  misc_feature   MCS (fragment): pBluescript multiple cloning site
    802..4902    +  CDS            cas9: CAS9_STRP1 - Also known as csn1 From Streptococcus pyogenes serotype M1.
   5014..5730    +  CDS            EGFP: EGFP is a basic (constitutively fluorescent) green fluorescent protein published in 1996, derived from Aequorea victoria. It is reported to be a rapidly-maturing weak dimer with moderate acid sensitivity.
   5733..5757    -  misc_feature   MCS (fragment): pBluescript multiple cloning site
   5770..5788    -  promoter       T3 promoter: promoter for bacteriophage T3 RNA polymerase
   5817..5916    -  protein_bind   attL2: mutant version of attL; recombination site for the Gateway® LR reaction LR Clonase™
   5934..5952    -  promoter       T7 promoter: promoter for bacteriophage T7 RNA polymerase
   6086..6895    +  CDS            KanR: aminoglycoside phosphotransferase; aph(3')-Ia; confers resistance to kanamycin in bacteria or G418 (Geneticin®) in eukaryotes
   7042..7630    +  rep_origin     ori: high-copy-number ColE1/pMB1/pBR322/pUC origin of replication
>Addgene plasmid #63155 | pME-Cas9-T2A-GFP | addgene full sequence | sequence record 220487 | Addgene NGS Result
ACATGTTCTTTCCTGCGTTATCCCCTGATTCTGTGGATAACCGTATTACCGCCTTTGAGTGAGCTGATAC
CGCTCGCCGCAGCCGAACGACCGAGCGCAGCGAGTCAGTGAGCGAGGAAGCGGAAGAGCGCCCAATACGC
AAACCGCCTCTCCCCGCGCGTTGGCCGATTCATTAATGCAGCTGGCACGACAGGTTTCCCGACTGGAAAG
CGGGCAGTGAGCGCAACGCAATTAATACGCGTACCGCTAGCCAGGAAGAGTTTGTAGAAACGCAAAAAGG
CCATCCGTCAGGATGGCCTTCTGCTTAGTTTGATGCCTGGCAGTTTATGGCGGGCGTCCTGCCCGCCACC
CTCCGGGCCGTTGCTTCACAACGTTCAAATCCGCTCCCGGCGGATTTGTCCTACTCAGGAGAGCGTTCAC
CGACAAACAACAGATAAAACGAAAGGCCCAGTCTTCCGACTGAGCCTTTCGTTTTATTTGATGCCTGGCA
GTTCCCTACTCTCGCGTTAACGCTAGCATGGATGTTTTCCCAGTCACGACGTTGTAAAACGACGGCCAGT
CTTAAGCTCGGGCCCCAAATAATGATTTTATTTTGACTGATAGTGACCTGTTCGTTGCAACAAATTGATG
AGCAATGCTTTTTTATAATGCCAACTTTGTACAAAAAAGCAGGCTTGTAAAACGACGGCCAGTGAGCGCG
CGTAATACGACTCACTATAGGGCGAATTGGGTACCGGGCCCCCCCTCGAGGTCGACGCCACCATGGCTTC
TCCACCTAAGAAGAAGAGAAAGGTGGGAAGCATGGATAAGAAGTATAGCATCGGCCTGGATATTGGAACT
AACTCCGTGGGTTGGGCAGTGATTACAGACGACTACAAGGTCCCTAGCAAGAAATTTAAGGTGCTGGGTA
ACACCGACAGGCACAGCATCAAGAAAAATCTGATTGGAGCCCTGCTGTTCGGTTCTGGAGAGACTGCCGA
AGCAACACGCCTGAAAAGAACAGCAAGAAGGCGCTATACCAGAAGGAAGAATAGAATCTGTTACCTGCAG
GAGATTTTCTCTAACGAAATGGCTAAGGTGGACGATTCATTCTTTCATAGGCTGGAGGAAAGTTTCCTGG
TCGAGGAAGATAAGAAACACGAGCGCCATCCTATCTTTGGAAACATTGTGGACGAGGTCGCCTATCACGA
AAAATACCCAACCATCTATCATCTGCGCAAGAAACTGGCTGACTCTACTGATAAAGCCGACCTGAGACTG
ATCTATCTGGCTCTGGCCCACATGATTAAGTTCAGGGGTCATTTTCTGATCGAGGGCGATCTGAACCCCG
ACAATTCCGATGTGGACAAGCTGTTCATCCAGCTGGTCCAGATTTACAATCAGCTGTTTGAGGAAAACCC
TATTAATGCTTCCAGAGTGGACGCAAAAGCTATCCTGTCAGCCAGGCTGTCCAAGTCACGCAGACTGGAG
AACCTGATTGCACAGCTGCCCGGAGAAAAGAGGAACGGTCTGTTTGGAAATCTGATCGCTCTGAGTCTGG
GCCTGACTCCTAACTTCAAAAGCAATTTTGATCTGGCTGAGGACGCCAAACTGCAGCTGTCAAAGGACAC
ATATGACGATGACCTGGATAACCTGCTGGCACAGATCGGAGATCAGTACGCTGACCTGTTCCTGGCTGCC
AAAAATCTGTCCGACGCAATCCTGCTGTCAGATATTCTGAGAGTGAACAGCGAGATTACAAAAGCACCTC
TGAGTGCCAGCATGATCAAGAGATATGACGAGCACCATCAGGATCTGACCCTGCTGAAGGCTCTGGTCAG
GCAGCAGCTGCCAGAGAAGTACAAGGAAATTTTCTTTGATCAGTCCAAGAACGGCTACGCCGGTTATATC
GACGGAGGCGCATCACAGGAGGAATTCTACAAGTTTATCAAACCTATTCTGGAGAAGATGGACGGAACTG
AGGAACTGCTGGTGAAACTGAATAGAGAGGACCTGCTGAGGAAGCAGCGCACATTTGATAACGGTTCCAT
CCCACACCAGATTCATCTGGGAGAGCTGCACGCTATCCTGAGGCGCCAGGAAGACTTCTACCCCTTTCTG
AAAGATAACCGCGAGAAGATCGAAAAAATTCTGACCTTCAGAATCCCTTACTATGTGGGTCCACTGGCTC
GCGGAAACAGCAGATTTGCCTGGATGACTCGCAAATCCGAGGAAACCATTACTCCTTGGAACTTCGAGGA
AGTGGTCGATAAGGGCGCCTCTGCACAGTCCTTCATCGAGAGAATGACTAATTTTGACAAAAACCTGCCC
AATGAGAAAGTGCTGCCTAAGCACTCCCTGCTGTACGAGTATTTCACTGTCTATAACGAACTGACAAAGG
TGAAATACGTCACCGAGGGCATGAGAAAGCCAGCCTTCCTGTCAGGAGAGCAGAAGAAAGCAATCGTGGA
TCTGCTGTTTAAAACCAACAGGAAAGTGACTGTCAAGCAGCTGAAGGAGGACTACTTCAAGAAAATTGAA
TGCTTCGATTCCGTGGAGATCAGCGGAGTCGAAGACAGATTTAACGCAAGCCTGGGCGCTTACCACGATC
TGCTGAAGATCATTAAGGATAAAGACTTCCTGGACAACGAGGAAAATGAGGATATCCTGGAAGACATTGT
GCTGACACTGACCCTGTTTGAGGACAGAGGAATGATCGAGGAAAGACTGAAAACCTATGCTCATCTGTTC
GATGACAAGGTGATGAAACAGCTGAAGAGAAGGCGCTACACTGGCTGGGGTAGACTGAGCAGGAAGCTGA
TCAACGGCATTAGGGATAAACAGTCAGGAAAGACAATCCTGGACTTTCTGAAAAGTGATGGCTTCGCCAA
CCGCAATTTTATGCAGCTGATTCACGATGACAGTCTGACCTTCAAAGAGGACATCCAGAAGGCTCAGGTG
TCTGGACAGGGCCACTCCCTGCATGAGCAGATTGCAAACCTGGCTGGAAGCCCAGCCATCAAGAAAGGCA
TTCTGCAGACAGTGAAAATCGTCGATGAGCTGGTGAAAGTCATGGGCCATAAGCCCGAAAACATCGTGAT
TGAGATGGCTCGCGAAAATCAGACAACCCAGAAGGGTCAGAAGAACAGTAGAGAGAGGATGAAAAGAATC
GAGGAAGGCATTAAGGAGCTGGGTAGCCAGATCCTGAAAGAGCACCCAGTGGAAAACACACAGCTGCAGA
ATGAGAAGCTGTATCTGTACTATCTGCAGAATGGAAGAGATATGTACGTGGACCAGGAGCTGGATATTAA
CAGGCTGTCTGATTACGACGTGGATCATATCGTCCCCCAGAGTTTCATCAAAGATGACAGCATTGACAAC
AAGGTGCTGACCAGGTCCGACAAAAACAGAGGAAAATCAGATAATGTCCCTAGTGAGGAAGTGGTCAAGA
AAATGAAGAACTACTGGAGACAGCTGCTGAATGCCAAACTGATCACTCAGAGGAAGTTTGATAACCTGAC
AAAAGCAGAGCGCGGTGGACTGTCAGAACTGGACAAAGCTGGATTCATCAAGAGGCAGCTGGTGGAAACA
CGCCAGATCACTAAACACGTCGCACAGATTCTGGATAGTCGCATGAACACAAAGTACGATGAGAATGACA
AACTGATCAGAGAAGTGAAGGTCATTACCCTGAAGAGTAAACTGGTCAGCGACTTTAGGAAAGATTTCCA
GTTTTATAAGGTCCGCGAGATTAACAATTATCACCATGCCCATGACGCATACCTGAACGCCGTGGTCGGT
ACCGCACTGATCAAGAAATACCCAAAACTGGAGAGCGAATTCGTGTACGGAGACTATAAGGTGTACGATG
TCAGAAAAATGATCGCCAAGTCCGAGCAGGAAATTGGAAAAGCTACTGCCAAGTATTTCTTTTACTCAAA
CATCATGAATTTCTTTAAGACAGAGATCACCCTGGCCAATGGAGAAATCCGCAAAAGGCCCCTGATTGAG
ACAAACGGAGAGACAGGCGAAATCGTGTGGGACAAAGGCAGAGATTTTGCAACCGTGAGGAAGGTCCTGA
GCATGCCTCAAGTGAATATCGTCAAGAAAACTGAGGTGCAGACAGGCGGTTTCTCAAAAGAAAGTATTCT
GCCAAAACGCAACTCTGATAAGCTGATCGCTAGAAAGAAAGACTGGGACCCTAAGAAGTATGGAGGCTTT
GACTCTCCCACTGTGGCATACTCCGTCCTGGTGGTCGCTAAGGTGGAGAAGGGCAAAAGCAAGAAACTGA
AATCTGTCAAGGAGCTGCTGGGTATCACAATTATGGAGAGAAGCTCTTTCGAGAAGAACCCAATCGATTT
TCTGGAGGCCAAAGGTTATAAGGAAGTGAAGAAAGACCTGATCATTAAACTGCCCAAGTACAGTCTGTTT
GAGCTGGAAAACGGCAGGAAACGCATGCTGGCAAGCGCTGGAGAGCTGCAGAAAGGCAATGAACTGGCCC
TGCCTTCTAAGTACGTGAACTTCCTGTATCTGGCAAGCCACTACGAGAAGCTGAAAGGATCTCCAGAGGA
TAACGAACAGAAACAGCTGTTTGTGGAGCAGCACAAGCATTATCTGGACGAGATCATTGAACAGATTAGC
GAGTTCTCTAAAAGAGTGATCCTGGCCGACGCAAATCTGGATAAGGTCCTGTCTGCTTACAACAAACACA
GAGATAAGCCCATCAGGGAGCAGGCCGAAAATATCATTCATCTGTTCACTCTGACAAACCTGGGCGCACC
TGCAGCTTTCAAGTACTTCGACACTACAATCGATAGAAAGAGGTACACCTCCACTAAGGAGGTGCTGGAC
GCTACACTGATCCATCAGAGTATTACCGGCCTGTACGAAACAAGGATTGACCTGTCTCAGCTGGGTGGCG
ACTCACCGGTGGGATCCCCTAAGAAGAAGAGAAAGGTGAGGTCTGGTGGCGGAGAGGGCAGAGGCAGTCT
GCTGACATGCGGTGACGTGGAAGAGAATCCCGGCCCTTCTAGAATGGTGAGCAAGGGCGAAGAGCTGTTC
ACCGGGGTGGTGCCCATCCTGGTCGAGCTGGACGGCGACGTAAACGGCCACAAGTTCAGCGTGTCCGGCG
AGGGCGAGGGCGATGCCACCTACGGCAAGCTGACCCTGAAGTTCATCTGCACCACCGGCAAGCTGCCCGT
GCCCTGGCCCACCCTCGTGACCACCCTGACCTACGGCGTGCAGTGCTTCAGCCGCTACCCCGACCACATG
AAGCAGCACGACTTCTTCAAGTCCGCCATGCCCGAAGGCTACGTCCAGGAGCGCACCATCTTCTTCAAGG
ACGACGGCAACTACAAGACCCGCGCCGAGGTGAAGTTCGAGGGCGACACCCTGGTGAACCGCATCGAGCT
GAAGGGCATCGACTTCAAGGAGGACGGCAACATCCTGGGGCACAAGCTGGAGTACAACTACAACAGCCAC
AACGTCTATATCATGGCCGACAAGCAGAAGAACGGCATCAAGGTGAACTTCAAGATCCGCCACAACATCG
AGGACGGCAGCGTGCAGCTCGCCGACCACTACCAGCAGAACACCCCCATCGGCGACGGCCCCGTGCTGCT
GCCCGACAACCACTACCTGAGCACCCAGTCCGCCCTGAGCAAAGACCCCAACGAGAAGCGCGATCACATG
GTCCTGCTGGAGTTCGTGACCGCCGCCGGGATCACTCTCGGCATGGACGAGCTGTACAAGTAAGCGGCCG
CCACCGCGGTGGAGCTCCAGCTTTTGTTCCCTTTAGTGAGGGTTAATTGCGCGCTTGGCGTAATCATGGT
CATAGCACCCAGCTTTCTTGTACAAAGTTGGCATTATAAGAAAGCATTGCTTATCAATTTGTTGCAACGA
ACAGGTCACTATCAGTCAAAATAAAATCATTATTTGCCATCCAGCTGATATCCCCTATAGTGAGTCGTAT
TACATGGTCATAGCTGTTTCCTGGCAGCTCTGGCCCGTGTCTCAAAATCTCTGATGTTACATTGCACAAG
ATAAAAATATATCATCATGAACAATAAAACTGTCTGCTTACATAAACAGTAATACAAGGGGTGTTATGAG
CCATATTCAACGGGAAACGTCGAGGCCGCGATTAAATTCCAACATGGATGCTGATTTATATGGGTATAAA
TGGGCTCGCGATAATGTCGGGCAATCAGGTGCGACAATCTATCGCTTGTATGGGAAGCCCGATGCGCCAG
AGTTGTTTCTGAAACATGGCAAAGGTAGCGTTGCCAATGATGTTACAGATGAGATGGTCAGACTAAACTG
GCTGACGGAATTTATGCCTCTTCCGACCATCAAGCATTTTATCCGTACTCCTGATGATGCATGGTTACTC
ACCACTGCGATCCCCGGAAAAACAGCATTCCAGGTATTAGAAGAATATCCTGATTCAGGTGAAAATATTG
TTGATGCGCTGGCAGTGTTCCTGCGCCGGTTGCATTCGATTCCTGTTTGTAATTGTCCTTTTAACAGCGA
TCGCGTATTTCGTCTCGCTCAGGCGCAATCACGAATGAATAACGGTTTGGTTGATGCGAGTGATTTTGAT
GACGAGCGTAATGGCTGGCCTGTTGAACAAGTCTGGAAAGAAATGCATAAACTTTTGCCATTCTCACCGG
ATTCAGTCGTCACTCATGGTGATTTCTCACTTGATAACCTTATTTTTGACGAGGGGAAATTAATAGGTTG
TATTGATGTTGGACGAGTCGGAATCGCAGACCGATACCAGGATCTTGCCATCCTATGGAACTGCCTCGGT
GAGTTTTCTCCTTCATTACAGAAACGGCTTTTTCAAAAATATGGTATTGATAATCCTGATATGAATAAAT
TGCAGTTTCATTTGATGCTCGATGAGTTTTTCTAATCAGAATTGGTTAATTGGTTGTAACACTGGCAGAG
CATTACGCTGACTTGACGGGACGGCGCAAGCTCATGACCAAAATCCCTTAACGTGAGTTACGCGTCGTTC
CACTGAGCGTCAGACCCCGTAGAAAAGATCAAAGGATCTTCTTGAGATCCTTTTTTTCTGCGCGTAATCT
GCTGCTTGCAAACAAAAAAACCACCGCTACCAGCGGTGGTTTGTTTGCCGGATCAAGAGCTACCAACTCT
TTTTCCGAAGGTAACTGGCTTCAGCAGAGCGCAGATACCAAATACTGTTCTTCTAGTGTAGCCGTAGTTA
GGCCACCACTTCAAGAACTCTGTAGCACCGCCTACATACCTCGCTCTGCTAATCCTGTTACCAGTGGCTG
CTGCCAGTGGCGATAAGTCGTGTCTTACCGGGTTGGACTCAAGACGATAGTTACCGGATAAGGCGCAGCG
GTCGGGCTGAACGGGGGGTTCGTGCACACAGCCCAGCTTGGAGCGAACGACCTACACCGAACTGAGATAC
CTACAGCGTGAGCTATGAGAAAGCGCCACGCTTCCCGAAGGGAGAAAGGCGGACAGGTATCCGGTAAGCG
GCAGGGTCGGAACAGGAGAGCGCACGAGGGAGCTTCCAGGGGGAAACGCCTGGTATCTTTATAGTCCTGT
CGGGTTTCGCCACCTCTGACTTGAGCGTCGATTTTTGTGATGCTCGTCAGGGGGGCGGAGCCTATGGAAA
AACGCCAGCAACGCGGCCTTTTTACGGTTCCTGGCCTTTTGCTGGCCTTTTGCTC
