>Addgene plasmid #63155 | pME-Cas9-T2A-GFP | addgene partial sequence | sequence record 108215 | EGFP-N 5'-CGTCGCCGTCCAGCTCGACCAG-3'
GCTCTTCGCCCTTGCTCACCATTCTAGAAGGGCCGGGATTCTCTTCCACGTCACCGCATGTCAGCAGACT
GCCTCTGCCCTCTCCGCCACCAGACCTCACCTTTCTCTTCTTCTTAGGGGATCCCACCGGTGAGTCGCCA
CCCAGCTGAGACAGGTCAATCCTTGTTTCGTACAGGCCGGTAATACTCTGATGGATCAGTGTAGCGTCCA
GCACCTCCTTAGTGGAGGTGTACCTCTTTCTATCGATTGTAGTGTCGAAGTACTTGAAAGCTGCAGGTGC
GCCCAGGTTTGTCAGAGTGAACAGATGAATGATATTTTCGGCCTGCTCCCTGATGGGCTTATCTCTGTGT
TTGTTGTAAGCAGACAGGACCTTATCCAGATTTGCGTCGGCCAGGATCACTCTTTTAGAGAACTCGCTAA
TCTGTTCAATGATCTCGTCCAGATAATGCTTGTGCTGCTCCACAAACAGCTGTTTCTGTTCGTTATCCTC
TGGAGATCCTTTCAGCTTCTCGTAGTGGCTTGCCAGATACAGGAAGTTCACGTACTTAGAAGGCAGGGCC
AGTTCATTGCCTTTCTGCAGCTCTCCAGCGCTTGCCAGCATGCGTTTCCTGCCGTTTTCCAGCTCAAACA
GACTGTACTTGGGCAGTTTAATGATCAGGTCTTTCTTCACTTCCTTATAACCTTTGGCCTCCAGAAAATC
GATTGGGTTCTTCTCGAAAGAGCTTCTCTCCATAATTGTGATACCCAGCAGCTCCTTGACAGATTTCAGT
TTCTTGCTTTTGCCCTTCTCCACC
