>Addgene plasmid #63155 | pME-Cas9-T2A-GFP | addgene partial sequence | sequence record 136394 | M13pUC-Fwd 5'-CCCAGTCACGACGTTGTAAAACG-3'
TGATTTTATTTTGACTGATAGTGACCTGTTCGTTGCAACAAATTGATGAGCAATGCTTTTTTATAATGCC
AACTTTGTACAAAAAAGCAGGCTTGTAAAACGACGGCCAGTGAGCGCGCGTAATACGACTCACTATAGGG
CGAATTGGGTACCGGGCCCCCCCTCGAGGTCGACGCCACCATGGCTTCTCCACCTAAGAAGAAGAGAAAG
GTGGGAAGCATGGATAAGAAGTATAGCATCGGCCTGGATATTGGAACTAACTCCGTGGGTTGGGCAGTGA
TTACAGACGACTACAAGGTCCCTAGCAAGAAATTTAAGGTGCTGGGTAACACCGACAGGCACAGCATCAA
GAAAAATCTGATTGGAGCCCTGCTGTTCGGTTCTGGAGAGACTGCCGAAGCAACACGCCTGAAAAGAACA
GCAAGAAGGCGCTATACCAGAAGGAAGAATAGAATCTGTTACCTGCAGGAGATTTTCTCTAACGAAATGG
CTAAGGTGGACGATTCATTCTTTCATAGGCTGGAGGAAAGTTTCCTGGTCGAGGAAGATAAGAAACACGA
GCGCCATCCTATCTTTGGAAACATTGTGGACGAGGTCGCCTATCACGAAAAATACCCAACCATCTATCAT
CTGCGCAAGAAACTGGCTGACTCTACTGATAAAGCCGACCTGAGACTGATCTATCTGGCTCTGGCCCACA
TGATTAAGTTCAGGGGTCATTTTCTGATCGAGGGCGATCTGAACCCCGACAATTCCGATGTGGACAAGCT
GTTCATCCAGCTGGTCCAGATTTACAATCAGCTGTTTGAGGAAAACCCTATTAATGCTTCCAGAGTGGAC
GCAAAA
